>Addgene plasmid #152185 | pGBW-m4133848 | depositor full sequence | sequence record 295197 | Full Sequence
CACCATGTACTCATTCGTTTCGGAAGAGACAGGTACGTTAATAGTTAATAGCGTACTTCTTTTTCTTGCT
TTCGTGGTATTCTTGCTAGTTACACTAGCCATCCTTACTGCGCTTCGATTGTGTGCGTACTGCTGCAATA
TTGTTAACGTGAGTCTTGTAAAACCTTCTTTTTACGTTTACTCTCGTGTTAAAAATCTGAATTCTTCTAG
AGTTCCTGATCTTCTGGTCGAAAACCTTTACTTTCAGTCGAAGAGGCGATGGAAAAAGAATTTTATCGCG
GTGAGTGCAGCCAACAGATTCAAAAAGATATCCTCGTCTGGTGCCCTCTAAGGATCCGCAGGCCTCTGCT
AGCTTGACTGACTGAGATACAGCGTACCTTCAGCTCACAGACATGATAAGATACATTGATGAGTTTGGAC
AAACCACAACTAGAATGCAGTGAAAAAAATGCTTTATTTGTGAAATTTGTGATGCTATTGCTTTATTTGT
AACCATTATAAGCTGCAATAAACAAGTTAACAACAACAATTGCATTCATTTTATGTTTCAGGTTCAGGGG
GAGGTGTGGGAGGTTTTTTAAAGCAAGTAAAACCTCTACAAATGTGGTATTGGCCCATCTCTATCGGTAT
CGTAGCATAACCCCTTGGGGCCTCTAAACGGGTCTTGAGGGGTTTTTTGTGCCCCTCGGGCCGGATTGCT
ATCTACCGGCATTGGCGCAGAAAAAAATGCCTGATGCGACGCTGCGCGTCTTATACTCCCACATATGCCA
GATTCAGCAACGGATACGGCTTCCCCAACTTGCCCACTTCCATACGTGTCCTCCTTACCAGAAATTTATC
CTTAAGGTCGTCAGCTATCCTGCAGGCGATCTCTCGATTTCGATCAAGACATTCCTTTAATGGTCTTTTC
TGGACACCACTAGGGGTCAGAAGTAGTTCATCAAACTTTCTTCCCTCCCTAATCTCATTGGTTACCTTGG
GCTATCGAAACTTAATTAACCAGTCAAGTCAGCTACTTGGCGAGATCGACTTGTCTGGGTTTCGACTACG
CTCAGAATTGCGTCAGTCAAGTTCGATCTGGTCCTTGCTATTGCACCCGTTCTCCGATTACGAGTTTCAT
TTAAATCATGTGAGCAAAAGGCCAGCAAAAGGCCAGGAACCGTAAAAAGGCCGCGTTGCTGGCGTTTTTC
CATAGGCTCCGCCCCCCTGACGAGCATCACAAAAATCGACGCTCAAGTCAGAGGTGGCGAAACCCGACAG
GACTATAAAGATACCAGGCGTTTCCCCCTGGAAGCTCCCTCGTGCGCTCTCCTGTTCCGACCCTGCCGCT
TACCGGATACCTGTCCGCCTTTCTCCCTTCGGGAAGCGTGGCGCTTTCTCATAGCTCACGCTGTAGGTAT
CTCAGTTCGGTGTAGGTCGTTCGCTCCAAGCTGGGCTGTGTGCACGAACCCCCCGTTCAGCCCGACCGCT
GCGCCTTATCCGGTAACTATCGTCTTGAGTCCAACCCGGTAAGACACGACTTATCGCCACTGGCAGCAGC
CACTGGTAACAGGATTAGCAGAGCGAGGTATGTAGGCGGTGCTACAGAGTTCTTGAAGTGGTGGCCTAAC
TACGGCTACACTAGAAGAACAGTATTTGGTATCTGCGCTCTGCTGAAGCCAGTTACCTTCGGAAAAAGAG
TTGGTAGCTCTTGATCCGGCAAACAAACCACCGCTGGTAGCGGTGGTTTTTTTGTTTGCAAGCAGCAGAT
TACGCGCAGAAAAAAAGGATCTCAAGAAGATCCTTTGATCTTTTCTACGGGGTCTGACGCTCAGTGGAAC
GAAAACTCACGTTAAGGGATTTTGGTCATGAGATTATCAAAAAGGATCTTCACCTAGATCCTTTTAAATT
AAAAATGAAGTTTTAAATCAATCTAAAGTATATATGAGTAAACTTGGTCTGACAGTTACCAATGCTTAAT
CAGTGAGGCACCTATCTCAGCGATCTGTCTATTTCGTTCATCCATAGTTGCATTTAAATTTCCGAACTCT
CCAAGGCCCTCGTCGGAAAATCTTCAAACCTTTCGTCCGATCCATCTTGCAGGCTACCTCTCGAACGAAC
TATCGCAAGTCTCTTGGCCGGCCTTGCGCCTTGGCTATTGCTTGGCAGCGCCTATCGCCAGGTATTACTC
CAATCCCGAATATCCGAGATCGGGATCACCCGAGAGAAGTTCAACCTACATCCTCAATCCCGATCTATCC
GAGATCCGAGGAATATCGAAATCGGGGCGCGCCTGGCCTCCGCGCCGGGTTTTGGCGCCTCCCGCGGGCG
CCCCCCTCGTCACGGCGAGCGCTGCCACGTCAGACGAAGGGCGCAGGAGCGTCCTGATCCTTCCGCCCGG
ACGCTCAGGACAGCGGCCCGCTGCTCATAAGACTCGGCCTTAGAACCCCAGTATCAGCAGAAGGACATTT
TAGGACGGGACTTGGGTGACTCTAGGGCACTGGTTTTCTTTCCAGAGAGCGGAACAGGCGAGGAAAAGTA
GTCCCTTCTCGGCGATTCTGCGGAGGGATCTCCGTGGGGCGGTGAACGCCGATGATTATATAAGGACGCG
CCGGGTGTGGCACAGCTAGTTCCGTCGCAGCCGGGATTTGGGTCGCGGTTCTTGTTTGTGGATCGCTGTG
ATCGTCACTTGGTGAGTAGCGGGCTGCTGGGCTGGCCGGGGCTTTCGTGGCCGCCGGGCCGCTCGGTGGG
ACGGAAGCGTGTGGAGAGACCGCCAAGGGCTGTAGTCTGGGTCCGCGAGCAAGGTTGCCCTGAACTGGGG
GTTGGGGGGAGCGCAGCAAAATGGCGGCTGTTCCCGAGTCTTGAATGGAAGACGCTTGTGAGGCGGGCTG
TGAGGTCGTTGAAACAAGGTGGGGGGCATGGTGGGCGGCAAGAACCCAAGGTCTTGAGCCCTTCGCTAAT
GCGGGAAAGCTCTTATTCGGGTGAGATGGGCTGGGCACCATCTGGGGACCCTGACGTGAAGTTTGTCACT
GACTGGAGAACTCGGTTTGTCGTCTGTTGCGGGGGCGGCAGTTATGGCGGTGCCGTTGGGCAGTGCACCC
GTACCTTTGGGAGCGCGCGCCCTCGTCGTGTCGTGACGTCACCCGTTCTGTTGGCTTATAATGCAGGGTG
GGGCCACCTGCCGGTAGGTGTGCGGTAGGCTTTTCTCCGTCGCAGGACGCAGGGTTCGGGCCTAGGGTAG
GCTCTCCTGAATCGACAGGCGCCGGACCTCTGGTGAGGGGAGGGATAAGTGAGGCGTCAGTTTCTTTGGT
CGGTTTTATGTACCTATCTTCTTAAGTAGCTGAAGCTCCGGTTTTGAACTATGCGCTCGGGGTTGGCGAG
TGTGTTTTGTGAAGTTTTTTAGGCACCTTTTGAAATGTAATCATTTGGGTCAATATGTAATTTTCAGTGT
TAGACTTGTAAATTGTCCGCTAAATTCTGGCCGTTTTTGGCTTTTTTGTTAGACAACATGGGTAAAAAGC
CTGAACTCACCGCGACGTCTGTCGAGAAGTTTCTGATCGAAAAGTTCGACAGCGTCTCCGACCTGATGCA
GCTCTCGGAGGGCGAAGAATCTCGTGCTTTCAGCTTCGATGTAGGAGGGCGTGGATATGTCCTGCGGGTA
AATAGCTGCGCCGATGGTTTCTACAAAGATCGTTATGTTTATCGGCACTTTGCATCCGCCGCGCTCCCGA
TTCCGGAAGTGCTTGACATTGGGGAGTTCAGCGAGAGCCTGACCTATTGCATCTCCCGCCGTGCACAGGG
TGTCACGTTGCAAGACCTGCCTGAAACCGAACTGCCCGCTGTTCTGCAGCCGGTCGCGGAGGCAATGGAT
GCCATCGCTGCCGCCGATCTTAGCCAGACGAGCGGGTTCGGCCCATTCGGACCGCAAGGAATCGGTCAAT
ACACTACATGGCGTGATTTCATATGCGCGATTGCTGATCCCCATGTGTATCACTGGCAAACTGTGATGGA
CGACACCGTCAGTGCGTCCGTCGCGCAGGCTCTCGATGAGCTGATGCTTTGGGCCGAGGACTGCCCCGAA
GTCCGGCACCTCGTGCACGCGGATTTCGGCTCCAACAATGTCCTGACGGACAATGGCCGCATAACAGCGG
TCATTGACTGGAGCGAGGCGATGTTCGGGGATTCCCAATACGAGGTCGCCAACATCTTCTTCTGGAGGCC
GTGGTTGGCTTGTATGGAGCAGCAGACGCGCTACTTCGAGCGGAGGCATCCGGAGCTTGCAGGATCGCCC
CGGCTCCGGGCGTATATGCTCCGCATTGGTCTTGACCAACTCTATCAGAGCTTGGTTGACGGCAATTTCG
ATGATGCAGCTTGGGCGCAGGGTCGATGCGACGCAATCGTCCGATCCGGAGCCGGGACTGTCGGGCGTAC
ACAAATCGCCCGCAGAAGCGCCGCCGTCTGGACCGATGGCTGTGTAGAAGTACTCGCCGATAGTGGAAAC
CGACGCCCCAGCACTCGTCCGAGGGCAAAGGAATAAGCTAGTATGTAAGCCTAGTCTTAGATAATAAAAT
CGCTATCCATCGAAGATGGATGTGTGTTGGTTTTTTGTGTGTGTAACGCTAGGCGCGCCTGGTGTACCGA
GAACGATCCTCTCAGTGCGAGTCTCGACGATCCATATCGTTGCTTGGCAGTCAGCCAGTCGGAATCCAGC
TTGGGACCCAGGAAGTCCAATCGTCAGATATTGTACTCAAGCCTGGTCACGGCAGCGTACCGATCTGTTT
AAACCTAGATATTGATAGTCTGATCGGTCAACGTATAATCGAGTCCTAGCTTTTGCAAACATCTATCAAG
AGACAGGATCAGCAGGAGGCTTTCGCATGAGTATTCAACATTTCCGTGTCGCCCTTATTCCCTTTTTTGC
GGCATTTTGCCTTCCTGTTTTTGCTCACCCAGAAACGCTGGTGAAAGTAAAAGATGCTGAAGATCAGTTG
GGTGCGCGAGTGGGTTACATCGAACTGGATCTCAACAGCGGTAAGATCCTTGAGAGTTTTCGCCCCGAAG
AACGCTTTCCAATGATGAGCACTTTTAAAGTTCTGCTATGTGGCGCGGTATTATCCCGTATTGACGCCGG
GCAAGAGCAACTCGGTCGCCGCATACACTATTCTCAGAATGACTTGGTTGAGTATTCACCAGTCACAGAA
AAGCATCTTACGGATGGCATGACAGTAAGAGAATTATGCAGTGCTGCCATAACCATGAGTGATAACACTG
CGGCCAACTTACTTCTGACAACGATTGGAGGACCGAAGGAGCTAACCGCTTTTTTGCACAACATGGGGGA
TCATGTAACTCGCCTTGATCGTTGGGAACCGGAGCTGAATGAAGCCATACCAAACGACGAGCGTGACACC
ACGATGCCTGTAGCAATGGCAACAACCTTGCGTAAACTATTAACTGGCGAACTACTTACTCTAGCTTCCC
GGCAACAGTTGATAGACTGGATGGAGGCGGATAAAGTTGCAGGACCACTTCTGCGCTCGGCCCTTCCGGC
TGGCTGGTTTATTGCTGATAAATCTGGAGCCGGTGAGCGTGGGTCTCGCGGTATCATTGCAGCACTGGGG
CCAGATGGTAAGCCCTCCCGTATCGTAGTTATCTACACGACGGGGAGTCAGGCAACTATGGATGAACGAA
ATAGACAGATCGCTGAGATAGGTGCCTCACTGATTAAGCATTGGTAACCGATTCTAGGTGCATTGGCGCA
GAAAAAAATGCCTGATGCGACGCTGCGCGTCTTATACTCCCACATATGCCAGATTCAGCAACGGATACGG
CTTCCCCAACTTGCCCACTTCCATACGTGTCCTCCTTACCAGAAATTTATCCTTAAGATCGTTTAAACTC
GACTCTGGCTCTATCGAATCTCCGTCGTTTCGAGCTTACGCGAACAGCCGTGGCGCTCATTTGCTCGTCG
GGCATCGAATCTCGTCAGCTATCGTCAGCTTACCTTTTTGGCAGCGATCGCGGCTCCCGACATCTTGGAC
CATTAGCTCCACAGGTATCTTCTTCCCTCTAGTGGTCATAACAGCAGCTTCAGCTACCTCTCAATTCAAA
AAACCCCTCAAGACCCGTTTAGAGGCCCCAAGGGGTTATGCTATCAATCGTTGCGTTACACACACAAAAA
ACCAACACACATCCATCTTCGATGGATAGCGATTTTATTATCTAACTGCTGATCGAGTGTAGCCAGATCT
AGTAATCAATTACGGGGTCATTAGTTCATAGCCCATATATGGAGTTCCGCGTTACATAACTTACGGTAAA
TGGCCCGCCTGGCTGACCGCCCAACGACCCCCGCCCATTGACGTCAATAATGACGTATGTTCCCATAGTA
ACGCCAATAGGGACTTTCCATTGACGTCAATGGGTGGAGTATTTACGGTAAACTGCCCACTTGGCAGTAC
ATCAAGTGTATCATATGCCAAGTACGCCCCCTATTGACGTCAATGACGGTAAATGGCCCGCCTGGCATTA
TGCCCAGTACATGACCTTATGGGACTTTCCTACTTGGCAGTACATCTACGTATTAGTCATCGCTATTACC
ATGCTGATGCGGTTTTGGCAGTACATCAATGGGCGTGGATAGCGGTTTGACTCACGGGGATTTCCAAGTC
TCCACCCCATTGACGTCAATGGGAGTTTGTTTTGGCACCAAAATCAACGGGACTTTCCAAAATGTCGTAA
CAACTCCGCCCCATTGACGCAAATGGGCGGTAGGCGTGTACGGTGGGAGGTCTATATAAGCAGAGCTGGT
TTAGTGAACCGTCAGATCAGATCTTTGTCGATCCTACCATCCACTCGACACACCCGCCAGCGGCCGC
Features (pLannotate 1.2.2; 20 found; start..end, strand, type, name):
      5..229     +  CDS            E: VEMP_SARS2 - Experimental evidence at protein level: Swiss-Prot protein existence level 1. Plays a central role in virus morphogenesis and assembly. Acts as a viroporin and self-assembles in host membranes forming pentameric protein-lipid pores that allow ion transport. Also plays a role in the induction of apoptosis (By similarity). Regulates the localization of S protein at cis-Golgi, the place of virus budding (PubMed:33229438). May act by slowing down the cell secretory pathway (PubMed:33229438). May interfere with tight-junction stability by interacting with host MPP5. This would result i
    257..273     +  CDS            CBP (fragment): calmodulin-binding peptide derived from skeletal muscle myosin light chain kinase; binds calmodulin with nanomolar affinity in the presence of calcium
    397..518     -  polyA_signal   SV40 poly(A) signal: SV40 polyadenylation signal
    541..610     -  CDS            large T antigen (fragment): large T antigen from SV40 (simian virus 40)
    633..679     +  terminator     T7 terminator: transcription terminator for bacteriophage T7 RNA polymerase
    709..845     +  terminator     rrnG terminator: transcription terminator from the E. coli ribosomal RNA rrnG operon (Albrechtsen et al., 1991)
    890..961     +  misc_feature   3' β-globin insulator: insulator downstream of the human β-globin locus (Farrell et al., 2002)
   1187..1775    -  rep_origin     ori: high-copy-number ColE1/pMB1/pBR322/pUC origin of replication
   1947..2011    -  CDS            bla(M) (fragment): β-lactamase lacking the signal sequence; bla(M); allows cytosolic expression of β-lactamase
   2275..3484    +  promoter       UbC promoter: human ubiquitin C promoter
   3494..4515    +  CDS            HygR (fragment): hygromycin B phosphotransferase confers resistance to hygromycin
   4543..4591    +  polyA_signal   poly(A) signal: synthetic polyadenylation signal
   4857..5717    +  CDS            AmpR: β-lactamase; bla; confers resistance to ampicillin, carbenicillin, and related antibiotics
   5730..5866    +  terminator     rrnG terminator: transcription terminator from the E. coli ribosomal RNA rrnG operon (Albrechtsen et al., 1991)
   6011..6082    +  misc_feature   5' β-globin insulator: insulator upstream of the human β-globin locus (Farrell et al., 2002)
   6087..6133    -  terminator     T7 terminator: transcription terminator for bacteriophage T7 RNA polymerase
   6151..6199    -  polyA_signal   poly(A) signal: synthetic polyadenylation signal
   6280..6583    +  enhancer       CMV enhancer: human cytomegalovirus immediate early enhancer
   6656..6673    -  promoter       CMV promoter (fragment): human cytomegalovirus (CMV) immediate early promoter
   6736..6787    +  promoter       CMVd2 promoter: truncated human cytomegalovirus (CMV) immediate early promoter that yields moderately reduced expression relative to the full-length promoter
