[The description below was written by a language model from this plasmid's Addgene catalogue record and pLannotate feature annotations shown in this document.]
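Description:
pGBW-m4133848 is a mammalian expression plasmid carrying the wild-type envelope (E) gene of SARS-CoV-2, built on the pTwist_CMV_Hygro_6 backbone. It is propagated in E. coli from a high-copy ColE1/pUC-type origin with ampicillin selection through a full-length β-lactamase gene. For selection in mammalian cells it carries a separate cassette in which the human ubiquitin C promoter drives hygromycin B phosphotransferase, followed by a synthetic polyadenylation signal.

The short E open reading frame sits at the start of the numbered sequence, immediately downstream (across the circular junction) of the CMV enhancer and CMV promoter elements. The annotation tool reports the promoter as a fragment plus a truncated CMVd2 form, whereas the catalogue simply lists CMV. According to the record, the backbone supplies a C-terminal tag consisting of a TEV protease cleavage site and a calmodulin-binding peptide (CBP). Only a fragment of CBP is annotated just after the E coding sequence, and the TEV site is not annotated separately. This arrangement would permit calcium-dependent capture of the fusion on calmodulin resin and release of E by TEV cleavage. An SV40 polyadenylation signal is annotated downstream of the insert, though on the reverse strand. Bacterial T7 and rrnG terminators and the 5' and 3' human β-globin insulator elements flank the expression unit, presumably to isolate it from neighbouring transcription.

E is a small viroporin involved in coronavirus assembly and morphogenesis. The construct suits transient or hygromycin-selected stable expression of tagged E in mammalian cells, for example for purification, interaction or localisation studies, although the record states only mammalian expression as its purpose.
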