Addgene plasmid #152185: pGBW-m4133848
Purpose: Mammalian expression plasmid for SARS-CoV-2 E (envelope)
Depositing lab: Ginkgo Bioworks & Benjie Chen. Depositing organization: Ginkgo Bioworks.
Backbone
  Vector backbone: pTwist_CMV_Hygro_6
  Backbone size w/o insert (bp): 6525
  Vector type: Mammalian Expression
  Selectable markers: Hygromycin
Growth in bacteria
  Bacterial resistance: Ampicillin, 100 μg/mL
  Growth temperature: 37°C
  Growth strain: DH5alpha
  Copy number: High Copy
Gene/Insert
  Gene/Insert name: SARS-CoV-2 E (envelope) (alt names: envelope protein; E protein)
  Species: Severe acute respiratory syndrome coronavirus 2
  Insert size (bp): 221
  Mutation: wt
  Entrez Gene: E (a.k.a. GU280_gp04)
  Promoter: CMV
  Tag / fusion protein: Cleavable TEV;CBP (C terminal on backbone)
  Cloning method: Unknown
Resource information
  A portion of this plasmid was derived from a plasmid made by: GinkgoBioworks
Depositor comments: NCBI reference sequence: YP_009724392.1
How to cite: pGBW-m4133848 was a gift from Ginkgo Bioworks & Benjie Chen (Addgene plasmid # 152185 ; http://n2t.net/addgene:152185 ; RRID:Addgene_152185)
